>Addgene plasmid #237857 | pAAV-EF1α-cOpn5-T2A-mcherry | addgene full sequence | sequence record 484554 | Addgene NGS Result
CTGTTCTTCTAGTGTAGCCGTAGTTAGGCCACCACTTCAAGAACTCTGTAGCACCGCCTACATACCTCGC
TCTGCTAATCCTGTTACCAGTGGCTGCTGCCAGTGGCGATAAGTCGTGTCTTACCGGGTTGGACTCAAGA
CGATAGTTACCGGATAAGGCGCAGCGGTCGGGCTGAACGGGGGGTTCGTGCACACAGCCCAGCTTGGAGC
GAACGACCTACACCGAACTGAGATACCTACAGCGTGAGCTATGAGAAAGCGCCACGCTTCCCGAAGGGAG
AAAGGCGGACAGGTATCCGGTAAGCGGCAGGGTCGGAACAGGAGAGCGCACGAGGGAGCTTCCAGGGGGA
AACGCCTGGTATCTTTATAGTCCTGTCGGGTTTCGCCACCTCTGACTTGAGCGTCGATTTTTGTGATGCT
CGTCAGGGGGGCGGAGCCTATGGAAAAACGCCAGCAACGCGGCCTTTTTACGGTTCCTGGCCTTTTGCTG
GCCTTTTGCTCACATGTCCTGCAGGCAGCTGCGCGCTCGCTCGCTCACTGAGGCCGCCCGGGCGTCGGGC
GACCTTTGGTCGCCCGGCCTCAGTGAGCGAGCGAGCGCGCAGAGAGGGAGTGGCCAACTCCATCACTAGG
GGTTCCTGCGGCCGCACGCGTAAGCTTTGCAAAGATGGATAAAGTTTTAAACAGAGAGGAATCTTTGCAG
CTAATGGACCTTCTAGGTCTTGAAAGGAGTGGGAATTGGCTCCGGTGCCCGTCAGTGGGCAGAGCGCACA
TCGCCCACAGTCCCCGAGAAGTTGGGGGGAGGGGTCGGCAATTGAACCGGTGCCTAGAGAAGGTGGCGCG
GGGTAAACTGGGAAAGTGATGTCGTGTACTGGCTCCGCCTTTTTCCCGAGGGTGGGGGAGAACCGTATAT
AAGTGCAGTAGTCGCCGTGAACGTTCTTTTTCGCAACGGGTTTGCCGCCAGAACACAGGTAAGTGCCGTG
TGTGGTTCCCGCGGGCCTGGCCTCTTTACGGGTTATGGCCCTTGCGTGCCTTGAATTACTTCCACCTGGC
TGCAGTACGTGATTCTTGATCCCGAGCTTCGGGTTGGAAGTGGGTGGGAGAGTTCGAGGCCTTGCGCTTA
AGGAGCCCCTTCGCCTCGTGCTTGAGTTGAGGCCTGGCCTGGGCGCTGGGGCCGCCGCGTGCGAATCTGG
TGGCACCTTCGCGCCTGTCTCGCTGCTTTCGATAAGTCTCTAGCCATTTAAAATTTTTGATGACCTGCTG
CGACGCTTTTTTTCTGGCAAGATAGTCTTGTAAATGCGGGCCAAGATCTGCACACTGGTATTTCGGTTTT
TGGGGCCGCGGGCGGCGACGGGGCCCGTGCGTCCCAGCGCACATGTTCGGCGAGGCGGGGCCTGCGAGCG
CGGCCACCGAGAATCGGACGGGGGTAGTCTCAAGCTGGCCGGCCTGCTCTGGTGCCTGGCCTCGCGCCGC
CGTGTATCGCCCCGCCCTGGGCGGCAAGGCTGGCCCGGTCGGCACCAGTTGCGTGAGCGGAAAGATGGCC
GCTTCCCGGCCCTGCTGCAGGGAGCTCAAAATGGAGGACGCGGCGCTCGGGAGAGCGGGCGGGTGAGTCA
CCCACACAAAGGAAAAGGGCCTTTCCGTCCTCAGCCGTCGCTTCATGTGACTCCACGGAGTACCGGGCGC
CGTCCAGGCACCTCGATTAGTTCTCGAGCTTTTGGAGTACGTCGTCTTTAGGTTGGGGGGAGGGGTTTTA
TGCGATGGAGTTTCCCCACACTGAGTGGGTGGAGACTGAAGTTAGGCCAGCTTGGCACTTGATGTAATTC
TCCTTGGAATTTGCCCTTTTTGAGTTTGGATCTTGGTTCATTCTCAAGCCTCAGACAGTGGTTCAAAGTT
TTTTTCTTCCATTTCAGGTGTCGTGAGGTACCGGATCCTCTAGAATGAGTGGGATGGCATCGGACTGCAA
CTCCTCCTCTCAGGAAGAATACCTCCCACACTACGTGCAGCAGGAAGACCCCTTTGCATCAAAGCTGTCT
AGAGAAGCTGACATCATAGCGGGGTTTTATTTGACAGTAATTGGGATTCTTTCAACTCTGGGAAACGGGT
ATGTTATCTTTATGTCCTCAAAGCGGAAAAAGAAGTTAAGACCCGCTGAGATAATGACTGTTAATTTAGC
GGTGTGTGATCTGGGCATCTCAGTTGTAGGAAAACCCTTCAGTATCATTTCCTTCTTTTCTCACCGCTGG
ATCTTTGGATGGATGGGCTGCCGCTGGTACGGATGGGCTGGCTTCTTCTTTGGCTGTGGGAGCCTTATTA
CCATGACAGCCGTCAGCCTGGATAGATACTTAAAAATCTGTCACTTGGCTTATGGTACCTGGCTTAAGAG
ACACCATGCCTTTATCTGCCTGGCACTAATCTGGGCCTATGCGACGTTCTGGGCTACAGTGCCTTTTGCT
GGTGTGGGGAGCTACGCTCCTGAGCCGTTTGGGACCTCGTGCACCCTGGACTGGTGGCTGGCGCAGGCTT
CAGTGGCTGGGCAGGCTTTTGTTCTCAGCATTCTTTTCTTTTGCCTCCTGTTTCCAACTGCAGTGATTGT
GTTCTCCTATGTTAAAATTATTTTAAAAGTCAAGTCGTCCACCAAAGAAGTTGCTCACTATGACACCAGG
ATCCAGAACAGCCACATACTTGAAATGAAGCTGACCAAGGTGGCAATGCTGATCTGTGCCGGATTCCTCA
TTGCTTGGATCCCCTACGCCGTGGTCTCTGTGTGGTCAGCCTTTGGACAGCCGGATTCCGTTCCCATTCA
ATTTTCGGTGGTACCAACTCTGCTTGCCAAGTCGGCTGCCATGTACAACCCAATTATTTACCAGGTCATT
GATTGCAAATTTGCCTGCTGCCGGTCAGGTGGGCCGAAGACACTGCAGAAGAAGAGCTCTTTGAAGGAAT
CGAGGATGTACACCTTATCTTCACACAGAGATTCAGCGGCACTGAGCGGAACCCAACTGGAAGTCGAGGG
CAGAGGAAGTCTGCTAACATGCGGTGACGTCGAGGAGAATCCTGGCCCAATGGTGAGCAAGGGCGAGGAG
GATAACATGGCCATCATCAAGGAGTTCATGCGCTTCAAGGTGCACATGGAGGGCTCCGTGAACGGCCACG
AGTTCGAGATCGAGGGCGAGGGCGAGGGCCGCCCCTACGAGGGCACCCAGACCGCCAAGCTGAAGGTGAC
CAAGGGTGGCCCCCTGCCCTTCGCCTGGGACATCCTGTCCCCTCAGTTCATGTACGGCTCCAAGGCCTAC
GTGAAGCACCCCGCCGACATCCCCGACTACTTGAAGCTGTCCTTCCCCGAGGGCTTCAAGTGGGAGCGCG
TGATGAACTTCGAGGACGGCGGCGTGGTGACCGTGACCCAGGACTCCTCCCTGCAGGACGGCGAGTTCAT
CTACAAGGTGAAGCTGCGCGGCACCAACTTCCCCTCCGACGGCCCCGTAATGCAGAAGAAGACCATGGGC
TGGGAGGCCTCCTCCGAGCGGATGTACCCCGAGGACGGCGCCCTGAAGGGCGAGATCAAGCAGAGGCTGA
AGCTGAAGGACGGCGGCCACTACGACGCTGAGGTCAAGACCACCTACAAGGCCAAGAAGCCCGTGCAGCT
GCCCGGCGCCTACAACGTCAACATCAAGTTGGACATCACCTCCCACAACGAGGACTACACCATCGTGGAA
CAGTACGAACGCGCCGAGGGCCGCCACTCCACCGGCGGCATGGACGAGCTGTACAAGTAAGAATTCGATA
TCAAGCTTATCGATAATCAACCTCTGGATTACAAAATTTGTGAAAGATTGACTGGTATTCTTAACTATGT
TGCTCCTTTTACGCTATGTGGATACGCTGCTTTAATGCCTTTGTATCATGCTATTGCTTCCCGTATGGCT
TTCATTTTCTCCTCCTTGTATAAATCCTGGTTGCTGTCTCTTTATGAGGAGTTGTGGCCCGTTGTCAGGC
AACGTGGCGTGGTGTGCACTGTGTTTGCTGACGCAACCCCCACTGGTTGGGGCATTGCCACCACCTGTCA
GCTCCTTTCCGGGACTTTCGCTTTCCCCCTCCCTATTGCCACGGCGGAACTCATCGCCGCCTGCCTTGCC
CGCTGCTGGACAGGGGCTCGGCTGTTGGGCACTGACAATTCCGTGGTGTTGTCGGGGAAATCATCGTCCT
TTCCTTGGCTGCTCGCCTATGTTGCCACCTGGATTCTGCGCGGGACGTCCTTCTGCTACGTCCCTTCGGC
CCTCAATCCAGCGGACCTTCCTTCCCGCGGCCTGCTGCCGGCTCTGCGGCCTCTTCCGCGTCTTCGCCTT
CGCCCTCAGACGAGTCGGATCTCCCTTTGGGCCGCCTCCCCGCATCGATACCGAGCGCTGCTCGAGAGAT
CTACGGGTGGCATCCCTGTGACCCCTCCCCAGTGCCTCTCCTGGCCCTGGAAGTTGCCACTCCAGTGCCC
ACCAGCCTTGTCCTAATAAAATTAAGTTGCATCATTTTGTCTGACTAGGTGTCCTTCTATAATATTATGG
GGTGGAGGGGGGTGGTATGGAGCAAGGGGCAAGTTGGGAAGACAACCTGTAGGGCCTGCGGGGTCTATTG
GGAACCAAGCTGGAGTGCAGTGGCACAATCTTGGCTCACTGCAATCTCCGCCTCCTGGGTTCAAGCGATT
CTCCTGCCTCAGCCTCCCGAGTTGTTGGGATTCCAGGCATGCATGACCAGGCTCAGCTAATTTTTGTTTT
TTTGGTAGAGACGGGGTTTCACCATATTGGCCAGGCTGGTCTCCAACTCCTAATCTCAGGTGATCTACCC
ACCTTGGCCTCCCAAATTGCTGGGATTACAGGCGTGAACCACTGCTCCCTTCCCTGTCCTTCTGATTTTG
TAGGTAACCACGTGCGGACCGAGCGGCCGCAGGAACCCCTAGTGATGGAGTTGGCCACTCCCTCTCTGCG
CGCTCGCTCGCTCACTGAGGCCGGGCGACCAAAGGTCGCCCGACGCCCGGGCTTTGCCCGGGCGGCCTCA
GTGAGCGAGCGAGCGCGCAGCTGCCTGCAGGGGCGCCTGATGCGGTATTTTCTCCTTACGCATCTGTGCG
GTATTTCACACCGCATA
[95 nt withheld, positions 5128-5222]
T
[46 nt withheld, positions 5224-5269]
C
[141 nt withheld, positions 5271-5411]
CCTTTGACGTTGGAGTCCACGTTCTTT
[37 nt withheld, positions 5439-5475]
ACTCTATCTCGGGCTATTCTTTTGATTTATAAGGGATTTTGCCGATTTCGGTCTATTGGTTAAAAAATGA
GCTGATTTAACAAAAATTTAACGCGAATTTTAACAAAATATTAACGTTTACAATTTTATGGTGCACTCTC
AGTACAATCTGCTCTGATGCCGCATAGTTAAGCCAGCCCCGACACCCGCCAACACCCGCTGACGCGCCCT
GACGGGCTTGTCTGCTCCCGGCATCCGCTTACAGACAAGCTGTGACCGTCTCCGGGAGCTGCATGTGTCA
GAGGTTTTCACCGTCATCACCGAAACGCGCGAGACGAAAGGGCCTCGTGATACGCCTATTTTTATAGGTT
AATGTCATGATAATAATGGTTTCTTAGACGTCAGGTGGCACTTTTCGGGGAAATGTGCGCGGAACCCCTA
TTTGTTTATTTTTCTAAATACATTCAAATATGTATCCGCTCATGAGACAATAACCCTGATAAATGCTTCA
ATAATATTGAAAAAGGAAGAGTATGAGTATTCAACATTTCCGTGTCGCCCTTATTCCCTTTTTTGCGGCA
TTTTGCCTTCCTGTTTTTGCTCACCCAGAAACGCTGGTGAAAGTAAAAGATGCTGAAGATCAGTTGGGTG
CACGAGTGGGTTACATCGAACTGGATCTCAACAGCGGTAAGATCCTTGAGAGTTTTCGCCCCGAAGAACG
TTTTCCAATGATGAGCACTTTTAAAGTTCTGCTATGTGGCGCGGTATTATCCCGTATTGACGCCGGGCAA
GAGCAACTCGGTCGCCGCATACACTATTCTCAGAATGACTTGGTTGAGTACTCACCAGTCACAGAAAAGC
ATCTTACGGATGGCATGACAGTAAGAGAATTATGCAGTGCTGCCATAACCATGAGTGATAACACTGCGGC
CAACTTACTTCTGACAACGATCGGAGGACCGAAGGAGCTAACCGCTTTTTTGCACAACATGGGGGATCAT
GTAACTCGCCTTGATCGTTGGGAACCGGAGCTGAATGAAGCCATACCAAACGACGAGCGTGACACCACGA
TGCCTGTAGCAATGGCAACAACGTTGCGCAAACTATTAACTGGCGAACTACTTACTCTAGCTTCCCGGCA
ACAATTAATAGACTGGATGGAGGCGGATAAAGTTGCAGGACCACTTCTGCGCTCGGCCCTTCCGGCTGGC
TGGTTTATTGCTGATAAATCTGGAGCCGGTGAGCGTGGGTCTCGCGGTATCATTGCAGCACTGGGGCCAG
ATGGTAAGCCCTCCCGTATCGTAGTTATCTACACGACGGGGAGTCAGGCAACTATGGATGAACGAAATAG
ACAGATCGCTGAGATAGGTGCCTCACTGATTAAGCATTGGTAACTGTCAGACCAAGTTTACTCATATATA
CTTTAGATTGATTTAAAACTTCATTTTTAATTTAAAAGGATCTAGGTGAAGATCCTTTTTGATAATCTCA
TGACCAAAATCCCTTAACGTGAGTTTTCGTTCCACTGAGCGTCAGACCCCGTAGAAAAGATCAAAGGATC
TTCTTGAGATCCTTTTTTTCTGCGCGTAATCTGCTGCTTGCAAACAAAAAAACCACCGCTACCAGCGGTG
GTTTGTTTGCCGGATCAAGAGCTACCAACTCTTTTTCCGAAGGTAACTGGCTTCAGCAGAGCGCAGATAC
CAAATA
Features (pLannotate 1.2.2; 17 found; start..end, strand, type, name):
    519..546     +  repeat_region  AAV2 ITR (fragment): inverted terminal repeat of adeno-associated virus serotype 2 inverted
    575..602     +  repeat_region  AAV2 ITR (fragment): inverted terminal repeat of adeno-associated virus serotype 2 inverted
    665..731     +  CDS            small t antigen (fragment): SV40 (simian virus 40) small t antigen
    738..1916    +  promoter       EF-1α promoter: strong constitutive promoter for human elongation factor EF-1α
   1944..2981    +  CDS            OPN5: OPN5_HUMAN - Also known as GPR136, PGR12, TMEM13. Experimental evidence at protein level: Swiss-Prot protein existence level 1. G-protein coupled receptor which selectively activates G(i) type G proteins via ultraviolet A (UVA) light-mediated activation in the retina (By similarity). Preferentially binds the chromophore 11-cis retinal and is a bistable protein that displays emission peaks at 380 nm (UVA light) and 470 nm (blue light) (PubMed:22043319). Required for the light-response in the inner plexiform layer, and contributes to the regulation of the light-response in the nerve fiber layer,
   3060..3767    +  CDS            mCherry: mCherry is a basic (constitutively fluorescent) red fluorescent protein published in 2004, derived from Discosoma sp.. It is reported to be a very rapidly-maturing monomer with low acid sensitivity.
   3771..3795    +  misc_feature   MCS (fragment): pBluescript multiple cloning site
   3795..4383    +  misc_feature   WPRE: woodchuck hepatitis virus posttranscriptional regulatory element
   4415..4891    +  polyA_signal   hGH poly(A) signal: human growth hormone polyadenylation signal
   4931..5071    +  repeat_region  AAV2 ITR: inverted terminal repeat of adeno-associated virus serotype 2 inverted
   5076..5127    -  misc_feature   bom (fragment): basis of mobility region from pBR322
   5146..5601    +  rep_origin     f1 ori (sequence partly withheld): f1 bacteriophage origin of replication; arrow indicates direction of (+) strand synthesis
   5602..5651    -  misc_feature   bom (fragment): basis of mobility region from pBR322
   5753..5788    -  CDS            rop (fragment): Rop protein, which maintains plasmids at low copy number; rop
   5883..5987    +  promoter       AmpR promoter: bla
   5988..6848    +  CDS            AmpR: β-lactamase; bla; confers resistance to ampicillin, carbenicillin, and related antibiotics
   7019..446     +  rep_origin     ori (across the origin): high-copy-number ColE1/pMB1/pBR322/pUC origin of replication
