[The description below was written by a language model from this plasmid's Addgene catalogue record and pLannotate feature annotations shown in this document.]
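Description:
pAAV-EF1α-cOpn5-T2A-mcherry is an adeno-associated virus transfer plasmid of about 7.2 kb, built on a pAAV backbone and intended for packaging recombinant AAV that expresses chicken neuropsin (Opn5) in mammalian cells. It is propagated in E. coli through a ColE1/pUC-type origin and selected with ampicillin via the β-lactamase gene. An f1 phage origin is also present. The expression cassette is flanked by AAV2 inverted terminal repeats, the cis elements needed for replication and encapsidation of the vector genome. The automated annotation finds a complete ITR on the right side but only two short fragments on the left, which may reflect the difficulty of sequencing and annotating these repeats rather than a real truncation. The recombination-limiting strain listed for propagation is consistent with the instability of ITR sequences.

Between the ITRs, the constitutive human EF-1α promoter drives the Gallus gallus Opn5 coding sequence. The annotation tool labelled this by similarity to the human orthologue, so its functional notes describe the human protein rather than the chicken one. An unannotated gap between Opn5 and mCherry corresponds to the T2A self-cleaving peptide named in the plasmid title, which lets the opsin and the red fluorescent reporter be produced as separate proteins from one transcript, marking transduced cells. A WPRE enhances transcript stability and expression, and the human growth hormone polyadenylation signal terminates the message. According to the associated publication title, chicken Opn5 serves as a light-activated optogenetic tool for precise control of Gq signalling, and this plasmid provides the means of delivering it by AAV.
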