Addgene plasmid #237857: pAAV-EF1α-cOpn5-T2A-mcherry
Purpose: The transfer plasmid for packaging AAV expressing chicken OPN5 was constructed by inserting the OPN5 coding sequence into the multiple cloning site under the control of a EF1α promoter.
Depositing lab: Minmin Luo. Depositing organization: Chinese Institute for Brain Research, Beijing. Publication: A neuropsin-based optogenetic tool for precise control of Gq signaling. Dai R, Yu T, Weng D, Li H, Cui Y, Wu Z, Guo Q, Zou H, Wu W, Gao X, Qi Z, Ren Y, Wang S, Li Y, Luo M. Sci China Life Sci. 2022 Jul;65(7):1271-1284. doi: 10.1007/s11427-022-2122-0. Epub 2022 May 12. PubMed 35579776.
Backbone
  Vector backbone: pAAV
  Vector type: AAV
Growth in bacteria
  Bacterial resistance: Ampicillin, 100 μg/mL
  Growth temperature: 37°C
  Growth strain: NEB Stable
  Copy number: Unknown
Gene/Insert
  Gene/Insert name: Opn5
  Species: G. gallus (chicken)
  Entrez Gene: OPN5 (a.k.a. GPR136, GRP136, Opn5m, PGR12, TMEM13, cOpn5m, neuropsin, opsin-5)
  Promoter: EF1α
  Cloning method: Unknown
  Sequencing primers: 5′ n/a
Terms and licenses: Academic/Nonprofit Terms; Industry Terms: Not Available to Industry
How to cite: pAAV-EF1α-cOpn5-T2A-mcherry was a gift from Minmin Luo (Addgene plasmid # 237857 ; http://n2t.net/addgene:237857 ; RRID:Addgene_237857)
